Addgene plasmid #11022: pBABE hygro MEN1 A242V
Depositing lab: Matthew Meyerson. Depositing organization: Dana-Farber Cancer Institute. Publication: Menin associates with a trithorax family histone methyltransferase complex and with the hoxc8 locus. Hughes CM, Rozenblatt-Rosen O, Milne TA, Copeland TD, Levine SS, Lee JC, Hayes DN, Shanmugam KS, Bhattacharjee A, Biondi CA, Kay GF, Hayward NK, Hess JL, Meyerson M. Mol Cell. 2004 Feb 27. 13(4):587-97. 10.1016/S1097-2765(04)00081-4 PubMed 14992727.
Backbone
  Vector backbone: pBABE hygro
  Backbone manufacturer: available at Addgene
  Backbone size w/o insert (bp): 5558
  Vector type: Mammalian Expression, Retroviral
  Selectable markers: Hygromycin
Growth in bacteria
  Bacterial resistance: Ampicillin, 100 μg/mL
  Growth temperature: 37°C
  Growth strain: DH5alpha
  Copy number: High Copy
Gene/Insert
  Gene/Insert name: MEN1 A242V (alt name: multiple endocrine neoplasia I)
  Species: H. sapiens (human)
  Insert size (bp): 2437
  Mutation: A242V
  Entrez Gene: MEN1 (a.k.a. MEAI, SCG2)
  Cloning method: Restriction Enzyme; 5′ cloning site EcoRI (not destroyed); 3′ cloning site EcoRI (not destroyed)
  Sequencing primers: 5′ pBABE5'
Terms and licenses: Academic/Nonprofit Terms; Industry Terms: Not Available to Industry
Depositor comments: Contains 5' and 3' untranslated regions. Author has deposited the sequence of the insert. Click on "sequence" to view.
How to cite: pBABE hygro MEN1 A242V was a gift from Matthew Meyerson (Addgene plasmid # 11022 ; http://n2t.net/addgene:11022 ; RRID:Addgene_11022)
