[The description below was written by a language model from this plasmid's Addgene catalogue record.]
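Description:
pBABE hygro MEN1 A242V is a retroviral mammalian expression plasmid built on the pBABE hygro backbone (about 5.6 kb without insert). It is propagated in E. coli as a high-copy plasmid under ampicillin selection, and it carries a hygromycin resistance marker for selecting transduced or transfected mammalian cells. No feature table is provided, so the regulatory elements are not itemised. pBABE vectors are generally Moloney murine leukemia virus-based designs in which the long terminal repeats flank a packaging signal, the cloning site and a separately promoted drug-resistance gene. In this design the 5′ LTR typically drives the inserted cDNA. When supplied with viral proteins in a packaging cell line, the LTR-flanked region is packaged into replication-defective retrovirus and stably integrates into target cells.

The payload is a roughly 2.4 kb human MEN1 cDNA (multiple endocrine neoplasia I), which encodes the tumour suppressor menin and here carries the A242V missense substitution. The insert was cloned into an EcoRI site at both ends, and both sites are retained. Because the same enzyme was used on each side, orientation is not enforced by the cloning strategy. The depositor notes that the insert includes the native 5′ and 3′ untranslated regions as well as the coding sequence. No epitope tag or reporter is recorded.

The associated publication concerns menin's association with a trithorax-family histone methyltransferase complex and with the Hoxc8 locus. The construct therefore fits stable expression of a mutant menin for comparison with the wild-type protein, although the record does not describe the functional consequence of A242V.
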