>Addgene plasmid #11022 | pBABE hygro MEN1 A242V | addgene partial sequence | sequence record 17991 | 11022 with pBabe-5
TGTGGTGGTACGTAGGAATTCCCGGGTCGACCCACGCGTCCGGTGTCCGGAGCCGCGGACCTAGAGATCC
CAGAAGCCACAGCGCAGCGGCCCGGCCCGCCACTATTTCCAGGCTCTGCGGGGCAGGGGCCGCCGCCCAC
CGCCCGCCGCCATGGGGCTGAAGGCCGCCCAGAAGACGCTGTTCCCGCTGCGCTCCATCGACGACGTGGT
GCGCCTGTTTGCTGCCGAGCTGGGCCGAGAGGAGCCGGACCTGGTGCTCCTTTCCTTGGTGCTGGGCTTC
GTGGAGCATTTTCTGGCTGTCAACCGCGTCATCCCTACCAACGTTCCCGAGCTCACCTTCCAGCCCAGCC
CCGCCCCCGACCCGCCTGGCGGCCTCACCTACTTTCCCGTGGCCGACCTGTCTATCATCGCCGCCCTCTA
TGCCCGCTTCACCGCCCAGATCCGAGGCGCCGTCGACCTGTCCCTCTATCCTCGAGAAGGGGGTGTCTCC
AGCCGTGAGCTGGTGAAGAAGGTCTCCGATGTCATATGGAACAGCCTCAGCCGCTCCTACTTCAAGGATC
GGGCCCACATCCAGTCCCTCTTCAGCTTCATCACAGGCACCAAATTGGACAGCTCCGGTGTGGCCTTTGC
TGTGGTTGGGGCCTGCCAGGCCCTGGGTCTCCGGGATGTCCACCTCGCCCTGTCTGAGGATCATGCCTGG
GTAGTGTTTGGGCCCAATGGGGAGCAGACAGCTGAGGTCACTGGGCACGGC
